>Addgene plasmid #172335 | pLV-REPORT(PGK/CMV)-12xHRE | addgene full sequence | sequence record 354692 | Addgene NGS Result
CGATAACCCTAATTCGATAGCATATGCTTCCCGTTGGGTAACATATGCTATTGAATTAGGGTTAGTCTGG
ATAGTATATACTACTACCCGGGAAGCATATGCTACCCGTTTAGGGTTCACCGGTGATGCCGGCCACGATG
CGTCCGGCGTAGAGGATCTAATGTGAGTTAGCTCACTCATTAGGCACCCCAGGCTTTACACTTTATGCTT
CCGGCTCGTATGTTGTGTGGAATTGTGAGCGGATAACAATTTCACACAGGAAACAGCTATGACCATGATT
ACGCCAAGCGCGCAATTAACCCTCACTAAAGGGAACAAAAGCTGGAGCTGCAAGCTTAATGTAGTCTTAT
GCAATACTCTTGTAGTCTTGCAACATGGTAACGATGAGTTAGCAACATGCCTTACAAGGAGAGAAAAAGC
ACCGTGCATGCCGATTGGTGGAAGTAAGGTGGTACGATCGTGCCTTATTAGGAAGGCAACAGACGGGTCT
GACATGGATTGGACGAACCACTGAATTGCCGCATTGCAGAGATATTGTATTTAAGTGCCTAGCTCGATAC
ATAAACGGGTCTCTCTGGTTAGACCAGATCTGAGCCTGGGAGCTCTCTGGCTAACTAGGGAACCCACTGC
TTAAGCCTCAATAAAGCTTGCCTTGAGTGCTTCAAGTAGTGTGTGCCCGTCTGTTGTGTGACTCTGGTAA
CTAGAGATCCCTCAGACCCTTTTAGTCAGTGTGGAAAATCTCTAGCAGTGGCGCCCGAACAGGGACTTGA
AAGCGAAAGGGAAACCAGAGGAGCTCTCTCGACGCAGGACTCGGCTTGCTGAAGCGCGCACGGCAAGAGG
CGAGGGGCGGCGACTGGTGAGTACGCCAAAAATTTTGACTAGCGGAGGCTAGAAGGAGAGAGATGGGTGC
GAGAGCGTCAGTATTAAGCGGGGGAGAATTAGATCGCGATGGGAAAAAATTCGGTTAAGGCCAGGGGGAA
AGAAAAAATATAAATTAAAACATATAGTATGGGCAAGCAGGGAGCTAGAACGATTCGCAGTTAATCCTGG
CCTGTTAGAAACATCAGAAGGCTGTAGACAAATACTGGGACAGCTACAACCATCCCTTCAGACAGGATCA
GAAGAACTTAGATCATTATATAATACAGTAGCAACCCTCTATTGTGTGCATCAAAGGATAGAGATAAAAG
ACACCAAGGAAGCTTTAGACAAGATAGAGGAAGAGCAAAACAAAAGTAAGACCACCGCACAGCAAGCGGC
CGCTGATCTTCAGACCTGGAGGAGGAGATATGAGGGACAATTGGAGAAGTGAATTATATAAATATAAAGT
AGTAAAAATTGAACCATTAGGAGTAGCACCCACCAAGGCAAAGAGAAGAGTGGTGCAGAGAGAAAAAAGA
GCAGTGGGAATAGGAGCTTTGTTCCTTGGGTTCTTGGGAGCAGCAGGAAGCACTATGGGCGCAGCGTCAA
TGACGCTGACGGTACAGGCCAGACAATTATTGTCTGGTATAGTGCAGCAGCAGAACAATTTGCTGAGGGC
TATTGAGGCGCAACAGCATCTGTTGCAACTCACAGTCTGGGGCATCAAGCAGCTCCAGGCAAGAATCCTG
GCTGTGGAAAGATACCTAAAGGATCAACAGCTCCTGGGGATTTGGGGTTGCTCTGGAAAACTCATTTGCA
CCACTGCTGTGCCTTGGAATGCTAGTTGGAGTAATAAATCTCTGGAACAGATTTGGAATCACACGACCTG
GATGGAGTGGGACAGAGAAATTAACAATTACACAAGCTTAATACACTCCTTAATTGAAGAATCGCAAAAC
CAGCAAGAAAAGAATGAACAAGAATTATTGGAATTAGATAAATGGGCAAGTTTGTGGAATTGGTTTAACA
TAACAAATTGGCTGTGGTATATAAAATTATTCATAATGATAGTAGGAGGCTTGGTAGGTTTAAGAATAGT
TTTTGCTGTACTTTCTATAGTGAATAGAGTTAGGCAGGGATATTCACCATTATCGTTTCAGACCCACCTC
CCAACCCCGAGGGGACCCGACAGGCCCGAAGGAATAGAAGAAGAAGGTGGAGAGAGAGACAGAGACAGAT
CCATTCGATTAGTGAACGGATCTCGACGGTATCGGTTTTAAAAGAAAAGGGGGGATTGGGGGGTACAGTG
CAGGGGAAAGAATAGTAGACATAATAGCAACAGACATACAAACTAAAGAATTACAAAAACAAATTACAAA
AATTCAAAATTTTATCGATTTCGAACCTAGAGGACGTGACAAACAGAAGCCACACGTCCTAGGGACGTGG
GGAGTGCGTGAGGAGTACGTGAGGACACGTGGGTACTAGAGGACGTGACAAACAGAAGCCACACGTCCTA
GGGACGTGGGGAGTGCGTGAGGAGTACGTGAGGACACGTGGGTACTAGAGGACGTGACAAACAGAAGCCA
CACGTCCTAGGGACGTGGGGAGTGCGTGAGGAGTACGTGAGGACACGTGGGTACTAGAGGACGTGACAAA
CAGAAGCCACACGTCCTAGGGACGTGGGGAGTGCGTGAGGAGTACGTGAGGACACGTGGGTACTAGAGGA
CGTGACAAACAGAAGCCACACGTCCTAGGGACGTGGGGAGTGCGTGAGGAGTACGTGAGGACACGTGGGT
ACTAGAGGACGTGACAAACAGAAGCCACACGTCCTAGGGACGTGGGGAGTGCGTGAGGAGTACGTGAGGA
CACGTGGGTACTAGAGGACGTGACAAACAGAAGCCACACGTCCTAGGGACGTGGGGAGTGCGTGAGGAGT
ACGTGAGGACACGTGGGTACTAGAGGACGTGACAAACAGAAGCCACACGTCCTAGGGACGTGGGGAGTGC
GTGAGGAGTACGTGAGGACACGTGGGTACTAGAGGACGTGACAAACAGAAGCCACACGTCCTAGGGACGT
GGGGAGTGCGTGAGGAGTACGTGAGGACACGTGGGTACTAGAGGACGTGACAAACAGAAGCCACACGTCC
TAGGGACGTGGGGAGTGCGTGAGGAGTACGTGAGGACACGTGGGTACTAGAGGACGTGACAAACAGAAGC
CACACGTCCTAGGGACGTGGGGAGTGCGTGAGGAGTACGTGAGGACACGTGGGTACTAGAGGACGTGACA
AACAGAAGCCACACGTCCTAGGGACGTGGGGAGTGCGTGAGGAGTACGTGAGGACACGTGGGTACTAGAG
GAGCATGCCCATATCACTAGGGTTTAAACGGCGCGCCAGCTTTAGGCGTGTACGGTGGGCGCCTATAAAA
GCAGAGCTCGTTTAGTGAACCGTCAGATCGCCTGGAGCAATTCCACAACACTTTTGTCTTATACCAACTT
TCCGTACCACTTCCTACCCTCGTAAAGTCGACACCGGGGCCCAGATCTATCGATCGGCCGGATATGGTGA
GCAAGGGCGAGGAGGTCATCAAAGAGTTCATGCGCTTCAAGGTGCGCATGGAGGGCTCCATGAACGGCCA
CGAGTTCGAGATCGAGGGCGAGGGCGAGGGCCGCCCCTACGAGGGCACCCAGACCGCCAAGCTGAAGGTG
ACCAAGGGCGGCCCCCTGCCCTTCGCCTGGGACATCCTGTCCCCCCAGTTCATGTACGGCTCCAAGGCGT
ACGTGAAGCACCCCGCCGACATCCCCGATTACAAGAAGCTGTCCTTCCCCGAGGGCTTCAAGTGGGAGCG
CGTGATGAACTTCGAGGACGGCGGTCTGGTGACCGTGACCCAGGACTCCTCCCTGCAGGACGGCACGCTG
ATCTACAAGGTGAAGATGCGCGGCACCAACTTCCCCCCCGACGGCCCCGTAATGCAGAAGAAGACCATGG
GCTGGGAGGCCTCCACCGAGCGCCTGTACCCCCGCGACGGCGTGCTGAAGGGCGAGATCCACCAGGCCCT
GAAGCTGAAGGACGGCGGCCACTACCTGGTGGAGTTCAAGACCATCTACATGGCCAAGAAGCCCGTGCAA
CTGCCCGGCTACTACTACGTGGACACCAAGCTGGACATCACCTCCCACAACGAGGACTACACCATCGTGG
AACAGTACGAGCGCTCCGAGGGCCGCCACCACCTGTTCCTGTACGGCATGGACGAGCTGTACAAGGCCGT
GGATCCAAAAAAGAAGAGAAAGGTAGATCCAAAAAAGAAGAGAAAGGTAGATCCAAAAAAGAAGAGAAAG
GTACACGGCGCCACGAAGCAAGCAGGAGATGTTGAAGAAAACCCCGGGCCTATGGCTTCGTACCCCGGCC
ATCAACACGCGTCTGCGTTCGACCAGGCTGCGCGTTCTCGCGGCCATAGCAACCGACGTACGGCGTTGCG
CCCTCGCCGGCAGCAAGAAGCCACGGAAGTCCGCCCGGAGCAGAAAATGCCCACGCTACTGCGGGTTTAT
ATAGACGGTCCCCACGGGATGGGGAAAACCACCACCACGCAACTGCTGGTGGCCCTGGGTTCGCGCGACG
ATATCGTCTACGTACCCGAGCCGATGACTTACTGGCGGGTGCTGGGGGCTTCCGAGACAATCGCGAACAT
CTACACCACACAACACCGCCTCGACCAGGGTGAGATATCGGCCGGGGACGCGGCGGTGGTAATGACAAGC
GCCCAGATAACAATGGGCATGCCTTATGCCGTGACCGACGCCGTTCTGGCTCCTCATATCGGGGGGGAGG
CTGGGAGCTCACATGCCCCGCCCCCGGCCCTCACCCTCATCTTCGACCGCCATCCCATCGCCGCCCTCCT
GTGCTACCCGGCCGCGCGGTACCTTATGGGCAGCATGACCCCCCAGGCCGTGCTGGCGTTCGTGGCCCTC
ATCCCGCCGACCTTGCCCGGCACCAACATCGTGCTTGGGGCCCTTCCGGAGGACAGACACATCGACCGCC
TGGCCAAACGCCAGCGCCCCGGCGAGCGGCTGGACCTGGCTATGCTGGCTGCGATTCGCCGCGTTTACGG
GCTACTTGCCAATACGGTGCGGTATCTGCAGTGCGGCGGGTCGTGGCGGGAGGACTGGGGACAGCTTTCG
GGGACGGCCGTGCCGCCCCAGGGTGCCGAGCCCCAGAGCAACGCGGGCCCACGACCCCATATCGGGGACA
CGTTATTTACCCTGTTTCGGGCCCCCGAGTTGCTGGCCCCCAACGGCGACCTGTATAACGTGTTTGCCTG
GGCCTTGGACGTCTTGGCCAAACGCCTCCGTTCCATGCACGTCTTTATCCTGGATTACGACCAATCGCCC
GCCGGCTGCCGGGACGCCCTGCTGCAACTTACCTCCGGGATGGTCCAGACCCACGTCACCACCCCCGGCT
CCATACCGACGATATGCGACCTGGCGCGCACGTTTGCCCGGGAGATGGGGGAGGCTAACGAGGGCAGAGG
AAGTCTTCTAACATGCGGTGACGTGGAGGAGAATCCCGGCCCTATGATTGAACAAGATGGATTGCACGCA
GGTTCTCCGGCCGCTTGGGTGGAGAGGCTATTCGGCTATGACTGGGCACAACAGACAATCGGCTGCTCTG
ATGCCGCCGTGTTCCGGCTGTCAGCGCAGGGGCGCCCGGTTCTTTTTGTCAAGACCGACCTGTCCGGTGC
CCTGAATGAACTGCAGGACGAGGCAGCGCGGCTATCGTGGCTGGCCACGACGGGCGTTCCTTGCGCAGCT
GTGCTCGACGTTGTCACTGAAGCGGGAAGGGACTGGCTGCTATTGGGCGAAGTGCCGGGGCAGGATCTCC
TGTCATCTCACCTTGCTCCTGCCGAGAAAGTATCCATCATGGCTGATGCAATGCGGCGGCTGCATACGCT
TGATCCGGCTACCTGCCCATTCGACCACCAAGCGAAACATCGCATCGAGCGAGCACGTACTCGGATGGAA
GCCGGTCTTGTCGATCAGGATGATCTGGACGAAGAGCATCAGGGGCTCGCGCCAGCCGAACTGTTCGCCA
GGCTCAAGGCGCGCATGCCCGACGGCGATGATCTCGTCGTGACCCATGGCGATGCCTGCTTGCCGAATAT
CATGGTGGAAAATGGCCGCTTTTCTGGATTCATCGACTGTGGCCGGCTGGGTGTGGCGGACCGCTATCAG
GACATAGCGTTGGCTACCCGTGATATTGCTGAAGAGCTTGGCGGCGAATGGGCTGACCGCTTCCTCGTGC
TTTACGGTATCGCCGCTCCCGATTCGCAGCGCATCGCCTTCTATCGCCTTCTTGACGAGTTCTTCTGAAA
TTCTACCGGGTAGGGGAGGCGCTTTTCCCAAGGCAGTCTGGAGCATGCGCTTTAGCAGCCCCGCTGGGCA
CTTGGCGCTACACAAGTGGCCTCTGGCCTCGCACACATTCCACATCCACCGGTAGGCGCCAACCGGCTCC
GTTCTTTGGTGGCCCCTTCGCGCCACCTTCTACTCCTCCCCTAGTCAGGAAGTTCCCCCCCGCCCCGCAG
CTCGCGTCGTGCAGGACGTGACAAATGGAAGTAGCACGTCTCACTAGTCTCGTGCAGATGGACAGCACCG
CTGAGCAATGGAAGCGGGTAGGCCTTTGGGGCAGCGGCCAATAGCAGCTTTGCTCCTTCGCTTTCTGGGC
TCAGGGGCGGGGCGGGCGCCCGAAGGTCCTCCGGAGGCCCGGCATTCTGCACGCTTCAAAAGCGCACGTC
TGCCGCGCTGTTCTCCTCTTCCTCATCTCCGGGCCTTTCGACCTGCATCTCGACGGATCGGGAGATCTCC
CGATCCCCTATGGTGCACTCTCAGTACAATCTGCTCTGATGCCGCATAGTTAAGCCAGTATCTGCTCCCT
GCTTGTGTGTTGGAGGTCGCTGAGTAGTGCGCGAGCAAAATTTAAGCTACAACAAGGCAAGGCTTGACCG
ACAATTGCATGAAGAATCTGCTTAGGGTTAGGCGTTTTGCGCTGCTTCGCGATGTACGGGCCAGATATAC
GCGTTGACATTGATTATTGACTAGTTATTAATAGTAATCAATTACGGGGTCATTAGTTCATAGCCCATAT
ATGGAGTTCCGCGTTACATAACTTACGGTAAATGGCCCGCCTGGCTGACCGCCCAACGACCCCCGCCCAT
TGACGTCAATAATGACGTATGTTCCCATAGTAACGCCAATAGGGACTTTCCATTGACGTCAATGGGTGGA
GTATTTACGGTAAACTGCCCACTTGGCAGTACATCAAGTGTATCATATGCCAAGTACGCCCCCTATTGAC
GTCAATGACGGTAAATGGCCCGCCTGGCATTATGCCCAGTACATGACCTTATGGGACTTTCCTACTTGGC
AGTACATCTACGTATTAGTCATCGCTATTACCATGGTGATGCGGTTTTGGCAGTACATCAATGGGCGTGG
ATAGCGGTTTGACTCACGGGGATTTCCAAGTCTCCACCCCATTGACGTCAATGGGAGTTTGTTTTGGCAC
CAAAATCAACGGGACTTTCCAAAATGTCGTAACAACTCCGCCCCATTGACGCAAATGGGCGGTAGGCGTG
TACGGTGGGAGGTCTATATAAGCAGAGCTCTCTGGCTAACTAGAGAACCCACTGCTTACTGGCTTATCGA
AATTAATACGACTCACTATAGGGAGACCCAAGCTGGCTAGTTAAGCTATCAACAAGTTTGTACAAAAAAG
CAGGCTTTAAAGGAACCAATTCAGTCGAGGTCGCCACCATGGTGCACGTGGATCCAAAAAAGAAGAGAAA
GGTAGATCCAAAAAAGAAGAGAAAGGTAGATCCAAAAAAGAAGAGAAAGGTACACGTGTCCATGGTGAGC
AAGGGCGAGGAGCTGTTCACCGGGGTGGTGCCCATCCTGGTCGAGCTGGACGGCGACGTAAACGGCCACA
AGTTCAGCGTGTCCGGCGAGGGCGAGGGCGATGCCACCTACGGCAAGCTGACCCTGAAGTTCATCTGCAC
CACCGGCAAGCTGCCCGTGCCCTGGCCCACCCTCGTGACCACCCTGACCTACGGCGTGCAGTGCTTCAGC
CGCTACCCCGACCACATGAAGCAGCACGACTTCTTCAAGTCCGCCATGCCCGAAGGCTACGTCCAGGAGC
GCACCATCTTCTTCAAGGACGACGGCAACTACAAGACCCGCGCCGAGGTGAAGTTCGAGGGCGACACCCT
GGTGAACCGCATCGAGCTGAAGGGCATCGACTTCAAGGAGGACGGCAACATCCTGGGGCACAAGCTGGAG
TACAACTACAACAGCCACAACGTCTATATCATGGCCGACAAGCAGAAGAACGGCATCAAGGTGAACTTCA
AGATCCGCCACAACATCGAGGACGGCAGCGTGCAGCTCGCCGACCACTACCAGCAGAACACCCCCATCGG
CGACGGCCCCGTGCTGCTGCCCGACAACCACTACCTGAGCACCCAGTCCGCCCTGAGCAAAGACCCCAAC
GAGAAGCGCGATCACATGGTCCTGCTGGAGTTCGTGACCGCCGCCGGGATCACTCTCGGCATGGACGAGC
TGTACAAGAAGCTTAGCCATGGCTTCCCGCCGGAGGTGGAGGAGCAGGATGATGGCACGCTGCCCATGTC
TTGTGCCCAGGAGAGCGGGATGGACCGTCACCCTGCAGCCTGTGCTTCTGCTAGGATCAATGTGCAGTGT
ACTAATTATGCTCTCTTGAAATTGGCTGGAGATGTTGAGAGCAACCCAGGTCCCATGAAAAAGCCTGAAC
TCACCGCGACGTCTGTCGAGAAGTTTCTGATCGAAAAGTTCGACAGCGTCTCCGACCTGATGCAGCTCTC
GGAGGGCGAAGAATCTCGTGCTTTCAGCTTCGATGTAGGAGGGCGTGGATATGTCCTGCGGGTAAATAGC
TGCGCCGATGGTTTCTACAAAGATCGTTATGTTTATCGGCACTTTGCATCGGCCGCGCTCCCGATTCCGG
AAGTGCTTGACATTGGGGAATTCAGCGAGAGCCTGACCTATTGCATCTCCCGCCGTGCACAGGGTGTCAC
GTTGCAAGACCTGCCTGAAACCGAACTGCCCGCTGTTCTGCAGCCGGTCGCGGAGGCCATGGATGCGATC
GCTGCGGCCGATCTTAGCCAGACGAGCGGGTTCGGCCCATTCGGACCGCAAGGAATCGGTCAATACACTA
CATGGCGTGATTTCATATGCGCGATTGCTGATCCCCATGTGTATCACTGGCAAACTGTGATGGACGACAC
CGTCAGTGCGTCCGTCGCGCAGGCTCTCGATGAGCTGATGCTTTGGGCCGAGGACTGCCCCGAAGTCCGG
CACCTCGTGCACGCGGATTTCGGCTCCAACAATGTCCTGACGGACAATGGCCGCATAACAGCGGTCATTG
ACTGGAGCGAGGCGATGTTCGGGGATTCCCAATACGAGGTCGCCAACATCTTCTTCTGGAGGCCGTGGTT
GGCTTGTATGGAGCAGCAGACGCGCTACTTCGAGCGGAGGCATCCGGAGCTTGCAGGATCGCCGCGGCTC
CGGGCGTATATGCTCCGCATTGGTCTTGACCAACTCTATCAGAGCTTGGTTGACGGCAATTTCGATGATG
CAGCTTGGGCGCAGGGTCGATGCGACGCAATCGTCCGATCCGGAGCCGGGACTGTCGGGCGTACACAAAT
CGCCCGCAGAAGCGCGGCCGTCTGGACCGATGGCTGTGTAGAAGTACTCGCCGATAGTGGAAACCGACGC
CCCAGCACTCGTCCGAGGGCAAAGGAATAGGCTAGCCTAGTGCCATTTGTTCAGTGGTTCGTAGGGCTTT
CCCCCACTGTTTGGCTTTCAGTTATATGGATGATGTGGTATTGGGGGCCAAGTCTGTACAGCATCTTGAG
TCCCTTTTTACCGCTGTTACCAATTTTCTTTTGTCTTTGGGTATACATTTAAACCCTAACAAAACAAAGA
GATGGGGTTACTCTCTAAATTTTATGGGTTATGTCATTGGATGTTATGGGTCCTTGCCACAAGAACACAT
CATACAAAAAATCAAAGAATGTTTTAGAAAACTTCCTATTAACAGGCCTATTGATTGGAAAGTATGTCAA
CGAATTGTGGGTCTTTTGGGTTTTGCTGCCCCTTTTACACAATGTGGTTATCCTGCGTTGATGCCTTTGT
ATGCATGTATTCAATCTAAGCAGGCTTTCACTTTCTCGCCAACTTACAAGGCCTTTCTGTGTAAACAATA
CCTGAACCTTTACCCCGTTGCCCGGCAACGGCCAGGTCTGTGCCAAGTGTTTGCTGACGCAACCCCCACT
GGCTGGGGCTTGGTCATGGGCCATCAGCGCATGCGTGGAACCTTTTCGGCTCCTCTGCCGATCCATACTG
CGGAACTCCTAGCCGCTTGTTTTGCTCGCAGCAGGTCTGGAGCAAACATTATCGGGACTGATAACTCTGT
TGTCCTATCCCGCAAATATACATCGTTTCCATGGCTGCTAGGCTGTGCTGCCAACTGGATCCTGCGCGGG
ACGTCCTTTGTTTACGTCCCGTCGGCGCTGAATCCTGCGGACGACCCTTCTCGGGGTCGCTTGGGACTCT
CTCGTCCCCTTCTCCGTCTGCCGTTCCGACCGACCACGGGGCGCACCTCTCTTTACGCGGACTCCCCGTC
TGTGCCTTCTCATCTGCCGGACCGTGTGCACTTCGCTTCACCTCTGCACGTCGCATGGAGACCACCGTGA
ACGCCCACCAAATATTGCCCAAGGTCTTACATAAGAGGACTCTTGGACTCTCAGCAATGTCAACGACCGA
CCTTGAGGCATACTTCAAAGACTGTTTGTTTAAAGACTGGGAGGAGTTGGGGGAGGAGATTAGGTTAAAG
GTCTTTGTACTAGGAGGCTGTAGGCATAAATTGGTCTGCGCACCAGCACCATGGCGCAATCACTAGAGCG
GGGTACCTTTAAGACCAATGACTTACAAGGCAGCTGTAGATCTTAGCCACTTTTTAAAAGAAAAGGGGGG
ACTGGAAGGGCTAATTCACTCCCAACGAAGACAAGATCTGCTTTTTGCTTGTACTGGGTCTCTCTGGTTA
GACCAGATCTGAGCCTGGGAGCTCTCTGGCTAACTAGGGAACCCACTGCTTAAGCCTCAATAAAGCTTGC
CTTGAGTGCTTCAAGTAGTGTGTGCCCGTCTGTTGTGTGACTCTGGTAACTAGAGATCCCTCAGACCCTT
TTAGTCAGTGTGGAAAATCTCTAGCAGTAGTAGTTCATGTCATCTTATTATTCAGTATTTATAACTTGCA
AAGAAATGAATATCAGAGAGTGAGAGGAACTTGTTTATTGCAGCTTATAATGGTTACAAATAAAGCAATA
GCATCACAAATTTCACAAATAAAGCATTTTTTTCACTGCATTCTAGTTGTGGTTTGTCCAAACTCATCAA
TGTATCTTATCATGTCTGGCTCTAGCTATCCCGCCCCTAACTCCGCCCATCCCGCCCCTAACTCCGCCCA
GTTCCGCCCATTCTCCGCCCCATGGCTGACTAATTTTTTTTATTTATGCAGAGGCCGAGGCCGGATCCCT
TGAGTGGCTTTCATCCTGGAGCAGACTTTGCAGTCTGTGGACTGCAACACAACATTGCCTTTATGTGTAA
CTCTTGGCTGAAGCTCTTACACCAATGCTGGGGGACATGTACCTCCCAGGGGCCCAGGAAGACTACGGGA
GGCTACACCAACGTCAATCAGAGGGGCCTGTGTAGCTACCGATAAGCGGACCCTCAAGAGGGCATTAGCA
ATAGTGTTTATAAGGCCCCCTTGTTAATTCTTGAAGACGAAAGGGCCTCGTGATACGCCTATTTTTATAG
GTTAATGTCATGATAATAATGGTTTCTTAGACGTCAGGTGGCACTTTTCGGGGAAATGTGCGCGGAACCC
CTATTTGTTTATTTTTCTAAATACATTCAAATATGTATCCGCTCATGAGACAATAACCCTGATAAATGCT
TCAATAATATTGAAAAAGGAAGAGTATGAGTATTCAACATTTCCGTGTCGCCCTTATTCCCTTTTTTGCG
GCATTTTGCCTTCCTGTTTTTGCTCACCCAGAAACGCTGGTGAAAGTAAAAGATGCTGAAGATCAGTTGG
GTGCACGAGTGGGTTACATCGAACTGGATCTCAACAGCGGTAAGATCCTTGAGAGTTTTCGCCCCGAAGA
ACGTTTTCCAATGATGAGCACTTTTAAAGTTCTGCTATGTGGCGCGGTATTATCCCGTGTTGACGCCGGG
CAAGAGCAACTCGGTCGCCGCATACACTATTCTCAGAATGACTTGGTTGAGTACTCACCAGTCACAGAAA
AGCATCTTACGGATGGCATGACAGTAAGAGAATTATGCAGTGCTGCCATAACCATGAGTGATAACACTGC
GGCCAACTTACTTCTGACAACGATCGGAGGACCGAAGGAGCTAACCGCTTTTTTGCACAACATGGGGGAT
CATGTAACTCGCCTTGATCGTTGGGAACCGGAGCTGAATGAAGCCATACCAAACGACGAGCGTGACACCA
CGATGCCTGCAGCAATGGCAACAACGTTGCGCAAACTATTAACTGGCGAACTACTTACTCTAGCTTCCCG
GCAACAATTAATAGACTGGATGGAGGCGGATAAAGTTGCAGGACCACTTCTGCGCTCGGCCCTTCCGGCT
GGCTGGTTTATTGCTGATAAATCTGGAGCCGGTGAGCGTGGGTCTCGCGGTATCATTGCAGCACTGGGGC
CAGATGGTAAGCCCTCCCGTATCGTAGTTATCTACACGACGGGGAGTCAGGCAACTATGGATGAACGAAA
TAGACAGATCGCTGAGATAGGTGCCTCACTGATTAAGCATTGGTAACTGTCAGACCAAGTTTACTCATAT
ATACTTTAGATTGATTTAAAACTTCATTTTTAATTTAAAAGGATCTAGGTGAAGATCCTTTTTGATAATC
TCATGACCAAAATCCCTTAACGTGAGTTTTCGTTCCACTGAGCGTCAGACCCCGTAGAAAAGATCAAAGG
ATCTTCTTGAGATCCTTTTTTTCTGCGCGTAATCTGCTGCTTGCAAACAAAAAAACCACCGCTACCAGCG
GTGGTTTGTTTGCCGGATCAAGAGCTACCAACTCTTTTTCCGAAGGTAACTGGCTTCAGCAGAGCGCAGA
TACCAAATACTGTCCTTCTAGTGTAGCCGTAGTTAGGCCACCACTTCAAGAACTCTGTAGCACCGCCTAC
ATACCTCGCTCTGCTAATCCTGTTACCAGTGGCTGCTGCCAGTGGCGATAAGTCGTGTCTTACCGGGTTG
GACTCAAGACGATAGTTACCGGATAAGGCGCAGCGGTCGGGCTGAACGGGGGGTTCGTGCACACAGCCCA
GCTTGGAGCGAACGACCTACACCGAACTGAGATACCTACAGCGTGAGCTATGAGAAAGCGCCACGCTTCC
CGAAGGGAGAAAGGCGGACAGGTATCCGGTAAGCGGCAGGGTCGGAACAGGAGAGCGCACGAGGGAGCTT
CCAGGGGGAAACGCCTGGTATCTTTATAGTCCTGTCGGGTTTCGCCACCTCTGACTTGAGCGTCGATTTT
TGTGATGCTCGTCAGGGGGGCGGAGCCTATGGAAAAACGCCAGCAACGCGGCCTTTTTACGGTTCCTGGC
CTTTTGCTGGCCTTGAAGCTGTCCCTGATGGTCGTCATCTACCTGCCTGGACAGCATGGCCTGCAACGCG
GGCATCCCGATGCCGCCGGAAGCGAGAAGAATCATAATGGGGAAGGCCATCCAGCCTCGCGTCG
Features (pLannotate 1.2.2; 46 found; start..end, strand, type, name):
      4..110     +  rep_origin     mini-oriP (fragment): internally truncated variant of the Epstein-Barr virus oriP replication origin (Tanaka et al., 1999)
    120..158     -  CDS            TcR (fragment): tetracycline efflux protein; tet; confers resistance to tetracycline
    159..180     +  protein_bind   CAP binding site: CAP binding activates transcription in the presence of cAMP. E. coli catabolite activator protein
    195..225     +  promoter       lac promoter: promoter for the E. coli lac operon
    229..251     +  protein_bind   lac operator (fragment): The lac repressor binds to the lac operator to inhibit transcription in E. coli. This inhibition can be relieved by adding lactose or isopropyl-β-D-thiogalactopyranoside (IPTG). lac repressor encoded by lacI
    294..312     +  promoter       T3 promoter: promoter for bacteriophage T3 RNA polymerase
    340..566     +  promoter       RSV promoter: Rous sarcoma virus enhancer/promoter
    567..747     +  LTR            5' LTR (truncated): truncated 5' long terminal repeat (LTR) from HIV-1
    794..919     +  misc_feature   HIV-1 Ψ: packaging signal of human immunodeficiency virus type 1
    903..1266    +  CDS            HIV-1 gag (fragment): gag protein from human immunodeficiency virus 1; gag
   1412..1645    +  misc_feature   RRE: The Rev response element (RRE) of HIV-1 allows for Rev-dependent mRNA export from the nucleus to the cytoplasm.
   2022..2122    +  CDS            Rev (fragment): human immunodeficiency virus 1 (HIV-1) Rev protein; rev; enhances nuclear export of unspliced and incompletely spliced viral mRNAs
   2136..2253    +  misc_feature   cPPT/CTS: central polypurine tract and central termination sequence of HIV-1
   3258..3386    +  promoter       TRE3G promoter (fragment): 3rd-generation Tet-responsive promoter that can be activated by binding of Tet-On® 3G
   3424..4125    +  CDS            dTomato: dTomato is a basic (constitutively fluorescent) orange fluorescent protein published in 2004, derived from Discosoma sp.. It is reported to be a somewhat slowly-maturing dimer with low acid sensitivity.
   4135..4155    +  CDS            SV40 NLS: nuclear localization signal of SV40 (simian virus 40) large T antigen
   4159..4179    +  CDS            SV40 NLS: nuclear localization signal of SV40 (simian virus 40) large T antigen
   4183..4203    +  CDS            SV40 NLS: nuclear localization signal of SV40 (simian virus 40) large T antigen
   4252..5379    +  CDS            HSV TK: herpes simplex virus thymidine kinase confers sensitivity to nucleoside analogs such as acyclovir or ganciclovir
   5434..6228    +  CDS            NeoR/KanR: aminoglycoside phosphotransferase from Tn5; aph(3')-II (or nptII); confers resistance to neomycin, kanamycin, and G418 (Geneticin®)
   6238..6584    +  promoter       PGK promoter (fragment): mouse phosphoglycerate kinase 1 promoter
   6577..6690    +  promoter       PGK promoter (fragment): mouse phosphoglycerate kinase 1 promoter
   6729..6781    -  misc_feature   bom (fragment): basis of mobility region from pBR322
   6936..7315    +  enhancer       CMV enhancer: human cytomegalovirus immediate early enhancer
   7316..7519    +  promoter       CMV promoter: human cytomegalovirus (CMV) immediate early promoter
   7515..7548    +  LTR            5' LTR (truncated) (fragment): truncated 5' long terminal repeat (LTR) from HIV-1
   7564..7582    +  promoter       T7 promoter: promoter for bacteriophage T7 RNA polymerase
   7612..7636    +  protein_bind   attB1: mutant version of attB; recombination site for the Gateway® BP reaction BP Clonase™
   7684..7704    +  CDS            SV40 NLS: nuclear localization signal of SV40 (simian virus 40) large T antigen
   7708..7728    +  CDS            SV40 NLS: nuclear localization signal of SV40 (simian virus 40) large T antigen
   7732..7752    +  CDS            SV40 NLS: nuclear localization signal of SV40 (simian virus 40) large T antigen
   7762..8478    +  CDS            EGFP: EGFP is a basic (constitutively fluorescent) green fluorescent protein published in 1996, derived from Aequorea victoria. It is reported to be a rapidly-maturing weak dimer with moderate acid sensitivity.
   8461..8604    +  CDS            Odc1 (fragment): DCOR_MOUSE - Also known as Odc. Experimental evidence at protein level: Swiss-Prot protein existence level 1. Catalyzes the first and rate-limiting step of polyamine biosynthesis that converts ornithine into putrescine, which is the precursor for the polyamines, spermidine and spermine. Polyamines are essential for cell proliferation and are implicated in cellular processes, ranging from DNA replication to apoptosis. From Mus musculus (Mouse).
   8605..8664    +  CDS            E2A: 2A peptide from equine rhinitis A virus polyprotein Eukaryotic ribosomes fail to insert a peptide bond between the Gly and Pro residues, yielding separate polypeptides.
   8665..9690    +  CDS            HygR: aminoglycoside phosphotransferase from E. coli; aph(4)-Ia; confers resistance to hygromycin
   9697..9852    +  CDS            HBsAg (S) (fragment): major/small (S) envelope protein of hepatitis B virus hepatitis B surface antigen
  10167..10425   +  ncRNA          HBV PRE 1151-1410: Accession: RF02816 - Hepatitis B virus post-transcriptional regulatory element 1151-1410
  10391..10831   +  CDS            X: X_HBVD3 - Experimental evidence at protein level: Swiss-Prot protein existence level 1. Multifunctional protein that plays a role in silencing host antiviral defenses and promoting viral transcription. Does not seem to be essential for HBV infection. May be directly involved in development of cirrhosis and liver cancer (hepatocellular carcinoma). Most of cytosolic activities involve modulation of cytosolic calcium. The effect on apoptosis is controversial depending on the cell types in which the studies have been conducted. May induce apoptosis by localizing in mitochondria and causing loss of
  10853..10921   +  CDS            nef (fragment): NEF_HV1Z2 - Experimental evidence at protein level: Swiss-Prot protein existence level 1. Extracellular Nef protein targets CD4(+) T-lymphocytes for apoptosis by interacting with CXCR4 surface receptors. From Human immunodeficiency virus type 1 group M subtype D (isolate Z2/CDC-Z34) (HIV-1).
  10923..11156   +  LTR            3' LTR (ΔU3): self-inactivating 3' long terminal repeat (LTR) from HIV-1
  11228..11349   +  polyA_signal   SV40 poly(A) signal: SV40 polyadenylation signal
  11369..11473   +  promoter       SV40 promoter (fragment): SV40 early promoter
  11821..11925   +  promoter       AmpR promoter: bla
  11926..12786   +  CDS            AmpR: β-lactamase; bla; confers resistance to ampicillin, carbenicillin, and related antibiotics
  12957..13545   +  rep_origin     ori: high-copy-number ColE1/pMB1/pBR322/pUC origin of replication
  13591..3       -  CDS            TcR (fragment) (across the origin): tetracycline efflux protein; tet; confers resistance to tetracycline
