[The description below was written by a language model from this plasmid's Addgene catalogue record and pLannotate feature annotations shown in this document.]
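Description:
pLV-REPORT(PGK/CMV)-12xHRE is a third-generation-style, self-inactivating HIV-1 lentiviral reporter plasmid of about 13.7 kb, built on a pLV backbone as a hypoxia-responsive member of a dual-fluorescent transcription factor activity sensor system. It is propagated in E. coli through a high-copy ColE1/pUC-type origin with ampicillin resistance. The viral portion has an RSV promoter driving a truncated 5' LTR, followed by the Ψ packaging signal, RRE and cPPT/CTS, and it ends in a ΔU3 3' LTR with an SV40 poly(A) signal. A hepatitis B virus-derived post-transcriptional regulatory element lies upstream of the 3' LTR.

Between the LTRs sit two cassettes. The first is the inducible arm. The name indicates twelve hypoxia response elements, which are not annotated in the feature table but presumably occupy the unannotated stretch upstream of a minimal promoter that the annotation tool matched to a TRE3G fragment. This arm drives a Tomato fluorescent protein (recorded as monomeric nuclear Tomato, annotated as dTomato) carrying three C-terminal SV40 nuclear localisation signals. HSV thymidine kinase and NeoR coding sequences follow, which would allow ganciclovir counter-selection or G418 selection tied to reporter activity. How these three open reading frames are linked is not shown in the annotation.

The second arm is constitutive. Tandem PGK and CMV enhancer/promoter elements drive 3xNLS-EGFP fused to the mouse ornithine decarboxylase degron, giving the destabilised d2eGFP. An E2A peptide joins it to hygromycin phosphotransferase. This arm supplies a nuclear green signal for cell segmentation and normalisation, along with hygromycin selection of transduced cells. The nuclear red-to-green ratio then reports hypoxia-dependent transcriptional activity in live cells, which suits imaging and high-content screening.
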