Addgene plasmid #172335: pLV-REPORT(PGK/CMV)-12xHRE
Purpose: hypoxic responsive reporter
Depositing lab: David Bersten. Depositing organization: Adelaide University. Publication: dFLASH; dual FLuorescent transcription factor Activity Sensor for Histone integrated live-cell reporting and high-content screening. Allen TP, Roennfeldt AE, Reckdharajkumar M, Liu M, Quinn RJ, Russell DL, Peet DJ, Whitelaw ML, Bersten DC. bioRxiv 2023.11.21.568191 10.1101/2023.11.21.568191.
Backbone
  Vector backbone: pLV
  Backbone size w/o insert (bp): 8000
  Total vector size (bp): 13730
  Vector type: Mammalian Expression, Lentiviral, Synthetic Biology
  Selectable markers: Neomycin (select with G418), Hygromycin ; HSVtk
Growth in bacteria
  Bacterial resistance: Ampicillin, 100 μg/mL
  Growth temperature: 37°C
  Growth strain: NEB Stable
  Copy number: High Copy
Gene/Insert 1
  Gene/Insert name: monomeric nuclear Tomato
  Species: Synthetic
  Tag / fusion protein: 3x SV40 NLS (C terminal on insert)
Gene/Insert 2
  Gene/Insert name: d2eGFP
  Species: Synthetic
  Promoter: PGK/CMV
  Tag / fusion protein: 3x SV40 NLS (N terminal on insert)
  Cloning method: Unknown
  Sequencing primers: 5′ n/a
Gene/Insert 3
  Gene/Insert name: HygR (alt names: hygromycin B phosphotransferase; hph)
Terms and licenses: Academic/Nonprofit Terms; Industry Terms: Not Available to Industry
Depositor comments: Our lab uses DH5alpha cells for growth, and recombination is generally not a problem with this lenti backbone. Use NEBstable or similar strains if recombination observed. Please visit https://www.biorxiv.org/content/10.1101/2023.11.21.568191v2 for bioRxiv preprint.
How to cite: pLV-REPORT(PGK/CMV)-12xHRE was a gift from David Bersten (Addgene plasmid # 172335 ; http://n2t.net/addgene:172335 ; RRID:Addgene_172335)
